>Addgene plasmid #27505 | pHZ054 | depositor full sequence | sequence record 12963 | Author sequence
AAGTGGAATCACAATCTCCTCCTCTTCAAGGTCCACAATAGAATGCCAATTTTTCGAGTCATCCTTCGGG
CAATGTTCATTACACTTTCTCTCTGTTGTACTTGAGCATGTTTCAATTTCAATCACAAATGCCTTTTTTG
GAGAGAATTGAAGGCAAAACCAAACTAAATTGAGTTTGGTGGAAATTGAAATTGCAACATGCTCAATTCA
TTTTGTTTTTTTCTTTTAACTATATGGATGCCACGCTGGATTGACTCTTCCGTACACTCACGCTCATTCC
AAATTATCCCCATCTGACCCCGGACTGTTTTATCCAAACCTATACTGATGTATATTGTATGCGGCATGTT
ATTTTTTCATAACCACAAGCATTTAGCGCTTTCGGCTTCAGATTTCTAATCGCTGTTTCTTTACTGCTTT
GCCCTTTTTTCTAACTTCTGAATTTCGTTATTATGCAACAATTCTACCTCAATTTTTTTGTATCTTTCCC
CAATTCTAGTTGACATTATTGGTTTTGATTGTTTTCCTAGCTCTGAAATCCCACAACTAGGCGCCACTGA
ATTGTATCTTTCATTCCCACTTTCGTTTTTCGCACATTGTAGTATCTCTCAATTAGGAAACACTTGAAAA
CCTCTATTGCTTAGGATTGATGAGAGATATTGCTTTTTCCTGCACTCACTTTACCTTTGTCTCACCTCAA
AAATTGCTCTCAGGAACATTCAAAACTCAGGAATTTGTCACCTTGGTCTCTCATCATATATCTTACCTCT
TGTCACACCCCCCATCCCCAGTCTCAAGTTCATTTCTTACTTTGTAACTCCGTTTAGTGCGCCCAATTCT
CGTCATTTTGATTACACTCTCTTTTAATCCAACTCAGGGAACCAATTTTTTTTCTCATTGAACTCAGGAA
TTTCTTCTACCTCAGGGAACCTACCTCATCCACTTTTCAGTTGTTTGGGGCCAAATATCTATATCCAAAG
TAGTAGTCTACAATTTAGTATTTTATTATTACCTCCCGCCGTTTTAGCTTTTAATGTTAAAATCAGGAAC
TTTTGAAAATGATCTTCACCTCATTCAGAAGCAAAAATCAGGCATTTTCCAAAGATTTTGAAAACACATA
AACCTCCTTCCAAGTCAAAACTCACAACCAACTCAGGGACCTTTTTCTTACTTCTGTATCACAAAAATGA
TTATATTTCTGATGAATGTTGCTCTGTCATAAATCAATTTATTTCTTTTGAACCGAAAGCCGAAATGTGT
TTTTCCTATTTGTCGTCATTGTTCTCATCCACCCCAACTTCCTCTCATTATTGAAGTTTCTCATGTATTC
TACCTCATTTATTATTGTTTTTTTTTGTTCAAAATGTCAATGTGACAAAACAAATTGCCCGTAATGTCTG
AAACTCTGTTCTTTCCTATGTAACTGTATACGAAAAATTCCCCCGTTAATTTTTAATATGTATTCTGTGT
CCCATCTTTGCCCCAGTTTATTTTTTGTACCCCTGTGAGCGTTCAAATTACCTCAGCATCCAACAATCTT
TCCATCTTAACATCCATCCCATTGTACCTCTGAATCTTGCTTCGCTTACCTCGTAACAAATATATTTTTA
TCGGCTTAAAACCTAATAAATCATTTACCAGAAAAACATTTGTAGCAAACAATAGAAAAATCCATGAAGT
AAAAAAGGAGTTTAAAAATGAAACAGGGGATGCATCTCTGAACCTTACAAAAACTCGAGAATTCGCAGTT
GGGCTGAACAAAAAATCTTCAAAAAAAACCCTTTTATAAGTCTGAAATTTTCATATAACCTGCCTCATTT
GCAGATCTGCAGGAACTTGGAATATGATAGAAATATAAACGTTATTTGTTCAAGAACACTTTCACAGTTT
GTTATTAGATGAATAACTGAGCTTTCAACTAGTCATAGTCAAAGAAAATATTAGTTGGGCCCTTTCGTCT
CGCGCGTTTCGGTGATGACGGTGAAAACCTCTGACACATGCAGCTCCCGGAGACGGTCACAGCTTGTCTG
TAAGCGGATGCCGGGAGCAGACAAGCCCGTCAGGGCGCGTCAGCGGGTGTTGGCGGGTGTCGGGGCTGGC
TTAACTATGCGGCATCAGAGCAGATTGTACTGAGAGTGCACCATATGCGGTGTGAAATACCGCACAGATG
CGTAAGGAGAAAATACCGCATCAGGCGGCCTTAAGGGCCTCGTGATACGCCTATTTTTATAGGTTAATGT
CATGATAATAATGGTTTCTTAGACGTCAGGTGGCACTTTTCGGGGAAATGTGCGCGGAACCCCTATTTGT
TTATTTTTCTAAATACATTCAAATATGTATCCGCTCATGAGACAATAACCCTGATAAATGCTTCAATAAT
ATTGAAAAAGGAAGAGTATGAGTATTCAACATTTCCGTGTCGCCCTTATTCCCTTTTTTGCGGCATTTTG
CCTTCCTGTTTTTGCTCACCCAGAAACGCTGGTGAAAGTAAAAGATGCTGAAGATCAGTTGGGTGCACGA
GTGGGTTACATCGAACTGGATCTCAACAGCGGTAAGATCCTTGAGAGTTTTCGCCCCGAAGAACGTTTTC
CAATGATGAGCACTTTTAAAGTTCTGCTATGTGGCGCGGTATTATCCCGTATTGACGCCGGGCAAGAGCA
ACTCGGTCGCCGCATACACTATTCTCAGAATGACTTGGTTGAGTACTCACCAGTCACAGAAAAGCATCTT
ACGGATGGCATGACAGTAAGAGAATTATGCAGTGCTGCCATAACCATGAGTGATAACACTGCGGCCAACT
TACTTCTGACAACGATCGGAGGACCGAAGGAGCTAACCGCTTTTTTGCACAACATGGGGGATCATGTAAC
TCGCCTTGATCGTTGGGAACCGGAGCTGAATGAAGCCATACCAAACGACGAGCGTGACACCACGATGCCT
GTAGCAATGGCAACAACGTTGCGCAAACTATTAACTGGCGAACTACTTACTCTAGCTTCCCGGCAACAAT
TAATAGACTGGATGGAGGCGGATAAAGTTGCAGGACCACTTCTGCGCTCGGCCCTTCCGGCTGGCTGGTT
TATTGCTGATAAATCTGGAGCCGGTGAGCGTGGGTCTCGCGGTATCATTGCAGCACTGGGGCCAGATGGT
AAGCCCTCCCGTATCGTAGTTATCTACACGACGGGGAGTCAGGCAACTATGGATGAACGAAATAGACAGA
TCGCTGAGATAGGTGCCTCACTGATTAAGCATTGGTAACTGTCAGACCAAGTTTACTCATATATACTTTA
GATTGATTTAAAACTTCATTTTTAATTTAAAAGGATCTAGGTGAAGATCCTTTTTGATAATCTCATGACC
AAAATCCCTTAACGTGAGTTTTCGTTCCACTGAGCGTCAGACCCCGTAGAAAAGATCAAAGGATCTTCTT
GAGATCCTTTTTTTCTGCGCGTAATCTGCTGCTTGCAAACAAAAAAACCACCGCTACCAGCGGTGGTTTG
TTTGCCGGATCAAGAGCTACCAACTCTTTTTCCGAAGGTAACTGGCTTCAGCAGAGCGCAGATACCAAAT
ACTGTCCTTCTAGTGTAGCCGTAGTTAGGCCACCACTTCAAGAACTCTGTAGCACCGCCTACATACCTCG
CTCTGCTAATCCTGTTACCAGTGGCTGCTGCCAGTGGCGATAAGTCGTGTCTTACCGGGTTGGACTCAAG
ACGATAGTTACCGGATAAGGCGCAGCGGTCGGGCTGAACGGGGGGTTCGTGCACACAGCCCAGCTTGGAG
CGAACGACCTACACCGAACTGAGATACCTACAGCGTGAGCATTGAGAAAGCGCCACGCTTCCCGAAGGGA
GAAAGGCGGACAGGTATCCGGTAAGCGGCAGGGTCGGAACAGGAGAGCGCACGAGGGAGCTTCCAGGGGG
AAACGCCTGGTATCTTTATAGTCCTGTCGGGTTTCGCCACCTCTGACTTGAGCGTCGATTTTTGTGATGC
TCGTCAGGGGGGCGGAGCCTATGGAAAAACGCCAGCAACGCGGCCTTTTTACGGTTCCTGGCCTTTTGCT
GGCCTTTTGCTCACATGTTCTTTCCTGCGTTATCCCCTGATTCTGTGGATAACCGTATTACCGCCTTTGA
GTGAGCTGATACCGCTCGCCGCAGCCGAACGACCGAGCGCAGCGAGTCAGTGAGCGAGGAAGCGGAAGAG
CGCCCAATACGCAAACCGCCTCTCCCCGCGCGTTGGCCGATTCATTAATGCAGCTGGCACGACAGGTTTC
CCGACTGGAAAGCGGGCAGTGAGCGCAACGCAATTAATGTGAGTTAGCTCACTCATTAGGCACCCCAGGC
TTTACACTTTATGCTTCCGGCTCGTATGTTGTGTGGAATTGTGAGCGGATAACAATTTCACACAGGAAAC
AGCTATGACCATGATTACGCCAAGCTTGGGCTGCAGGTCGGCTATAATAAGTTCTTGAATAAAATAATTT
TCCCGACAAAACATGAGTATTTCTTTCGAAAATAAAAGTGCAGGCTAATTAGAGATTATTCTGTAATTAA
CTGCATAATTTGTCACGTGCCATAGTTTTACATTCCACTACGTCATAGTTCTTAAAATACTAATCTCCTG
AAAATAGAAGTAGGTGAAGAAAGTTTAATTATCAGTTCTAAAATGACAATTGATCTTTGGAATATGTTCT
GAAACTACCGATCATTGAACAGATGCTATTTGAATGATATAGAATTGTATATTTGCAATTTCTGAAACGC
GTTCTTAAAGGCACACAGATTAATTCAAAAGGGTCTGGCCGCAAAAAGGTTTATGGTGGCCGATTTTGAG
TTTTGTGTGTGATTGCTTTTTCACAATCAGTGTTTTCAGGATTATGTGATGAACTAGATCTTCAAGTTTC
GTTACATTTCATATGTTTTCGGAACTCACGAAGTACATATTGGGTATTGTGCTCAAAAAATTCAGCAATC
AGCTTCGCTCCGCTGACTTTAGAACCCAAAAAAATAGTATGGCCAAACTGACTGTGTTACGATCATTTCA
ATTTTTCAATACATATTTAAGATTTCTAAGAGTAAGAAGGTCAAAAACTGTTCTGGAATACATATATATT
TTTCAGGTTACAATTAGTCAAAAAGTGCACTGAAATATACGTTTTAATTTCACGAATAACCCAATTAGTT
CAATGTATTTTTGGTCAACCAACGTTAAAGTTTGGCTTCCAACCAATTATCATTTCTGATCAACCACAAT
GTTTTTTCTTTATCTGCAAGTTAATTTTTTATTTTTATCCAGATGTTTGGCATATTTTTCAATTCTTCAC
TAGCGCCCACTTCTTGCACTTCCGGCGCCCTGAATCTAATGCATCTGTTGCAAGAATTGAAAGACCAATC
AACACATTGTTTTCTTCACGAGATACTGAAGAAAATGAATAAAAACAGAGAAAAAGAGCCATGTGATTAG
TGACAACTGTTGCTAACAGATACCATAGCTTGGACTTGGTACGTGATGGCAACGTATGGGTCAACAAAAA
TGATTGCAGAGGGGGTGCAAAACAGTCAAGTCGAGAAAATATGAAAAACAGAAAACAAAGAACAGAAAAA
TGGGTTTGAGAGTCAGTATAATTTATAAAAGAAAAATTGTACATAGAAATTAACCATTTTTGTAGAAGAA
GTTATTTTTCAAGCATCGTTAAAAATTATTCAAAGCACCTTATTTCATATTTAATTTTAAACATGGTTAA
ATGAACAACACGGTGCGCAATCAGGAAAACTTGAAATCTGAAACTGTTGTTGTGATCTTCTTCGCAACTG
TTCAGATAGCACTAGTGTAATGTTAAGAGTGCGCGAATATAATGGAATATAATGGATCACACCTCCTGCC
ATCAGGTAAACGTCTCTGTTATCACATATTTCCAACTATTAAATTTTTACCTTTTACAGTTTTACATTTT
TTTGAAAAAAGTAACTTTTTGTCTTCAAAATCCCTGACGAAAATATCAAATATTTTAATCGAGACTGCAG
AGGAACCGATTGATGATTTGGAAAATCCAGCTTTACCTGTGTAAGAACTGAAAAGTTTCATAACCCTAGG
GTATTCCCAGTTACATTCCCCACTGGCTAACAATAGCACCCAGTTTTTCATCACCTTTCTTCAAATTTCT
CGGCGATTTGTTAAAAACAAAATTTGTGTCCCTTCTCTGATATCTCTATGTCTCTAAACACAAGTTCATC
GGAAAACGAAGGAGGGTAGGTGTTGGTTGGGCTCCCGAAGTGAAAATAGAAGAGCAAGAATAGAATATTA
GAGAGAGAGTGCAGAGAGGGCGGGATAGCTCCCGGGATTCCGTTTTCTTCTTCTTTATCTTCAACGATGA
TGTGTGTGCGTGTTGTATAGATTCTGTTGCTCCCCCACAACTCGCTCCGAAGGCTCAATACAATTCAATT
GATATTGGAGGAGAGCCTACCGGAGTGGGAGGATAAGAAGAAACATAAGAAGAAGAAGAAGAAGAAGCAT
GCTTCTGGTTTTTGATGCTATGAAAACGGCACAAAAAGATGATTGAGGTCCCTTTTCAATACCTTCTCTC
ATCTTTCAAATCCCATTGAAACCTAAAACTTCTCACCACGCTTTACCATTGTTCTCCAAAAACTTATAGC
AATGTCTATAACTTTTTTATCTCTGAAAAGCAGTGTTCCATTTTTCTTTTTCCTATTTTATTTCAATTGT
TTCTCACATTTCGTTTGGATTCTTTGCTTGTCAACCAGCTTCTTCTTCCACTTTTACCGTCTAATTTTCA
GGGCAGGGAGCCATCAAACCCACGACCACTAGATCCATCTAGAGGATCCTATCGATGCCCAAGAAAAAGC
GTAAAGTCCCAAAGAAGAAACGAAAGGTTCCTAAAAAGAAGCGCAAGGTGCCCAAGAAGAAACGGAAGGT
TCCCAAAAAGAAACGCAAAGTTTCAAAAGGAGAGGAATTGTTCACCGGCGTCGTTCCAATCCTCGTTGAA
CTCGACGGCGACGTCAACGGGCACAAGTTTTCCGTCTCTGGAGAGGGAGAGGGAGACGCAACCTACGGCA
AATTGACCCTTAAACTTATTTGCACCACAGGTAAGTTTCGATTTTTGCTATCTTTTTCACGATTTTTACT
CTCTTTTTCTACTAACTAACCTCCTTTTTGAACATTTTTTCAGGAAAATTGCCAGTTCCATGGCCAACAT
TGGTCACAACCTTGGGATACGGCTTGCAATGCTTCGCACGTTACCCCGATCACATGAAACAACACGACTT
TTTTAAATCCGCAATGCCAGAAGGATACGTACAAGAACGCACAATTTTCTTCAAAGATGACGGAAACTAC
AAGACAAGGTAAGTTTTTCCCAACTTTTTCGGACTTTTTGACCGCTTTTTATACTAACTAACGGACTTTT
TCGTCCTTTTTCAGGGCCGAAGTCAAGTTTGAAGGAGACACCCTCGTCAACCGCATCGAACTTAAAGGAA
TTGACTTCAAAGAAGACGGAAACATTCTCGGACACAAACTCGAATACAACTACAATTCTCACAACGTTTA
CATAACAGCCGACAAACAAAAGAACGGAATCAAGGTAAGTTTCGCTTTTTGATGATTTTTGGACCATTTT
TAGGAATTTTTCGATACTAACTAACTATTTTTGCCTGCTTTTTCAGGCAAACTTCAAGATTCGTCACAAC
ATTGAGGACGGAGGAGTCCAACTTGCTGACCATTACCAGCAAAACACCCCGATTGGCGACGGACCCGTCC
TCCTTCCGGACAACCACTACCTCTCATACCAGAGCGCCCTCTCGAAAGACCCGAACGAGAAGAGGTAAGT
TTATCGTTTTTCGACGATTTTTACCCATTTTTACGCCATTTTTGATACTAACTAACGCCTTTTTACCGAT
TTTTCAGGGACCACATGGTCCTTTTGGAATTTGTTACGGCCGCAGGCATCACCCACGGCATGGACGAACT
CTACAAATAGCATTCGTAGAATTCCAACTGAGCGCCGGTCGCTACCATTACCAACTTGTCTGGTGTCAAA
AATAATAGG
Features (pLannotate 1.2.2; 12 found; start..end, strand, type, name):
   1959..1994    +  CDS            rop (fragment): Rop protein, which maintains plasmids at low copy number; rop
   2096..2195    +  misc_feature   bom (fragment): basis of mobility region from pBR322
   2293..2397    +  promoter       AmpR promoter: bla
   2398..3258    +  CDS            AmpR: β-lactamase; bla; confers resistance to ampicillin, carbenicillin, and related antibiotics
   3429..4017    +  rep_origin     ori: high-copy-number ColE1/pMB1/pBR322/pUC origin of replication
   4200..4292    +  CDS            lacI (fragment): lac repressor; lacI; The lac repressor binds to the lac operator to inhibit transcription in E. coli. This inhibition can be relieved by adding lactose or isopropyl-β-D-thiogalactopyranoside (IPTG).
   4305..4326    +  protein_bind   CAP binding site: CAP binding activates transcription in the presence of cAMP. E. coli catabolite activator protein
   4341..4371    +  promoter       lac promoter: promoter for the E. coli lac operon
   4379..4395    +  protein_bind   lac operator: The lac repressor binds to the lac operator to inhibit transcription in E. coli. This inhibition can be relieved by adding lactose or isopropyl-β-D-thiogalactopyranoside (IPTG). lac repressor encoded by lacI
   6953..7591    +  CDS            Trp-less GFP (fragment): Trp-less GFP is a fluorescent protein published in 2012, derived from Aequorea victoria.
   7674..7835    +  CDS            Venus (fragment): Venus is a basic (constitutively fluorescent) yellow fluorescent protein published in 2002, derived from Aequorea victoria. It is reported to be a rapidly-maturing weak dimer with moderate acid sensitivity.
   7916..7987    +  CDS            cEGFP (fragment): cEGFP is a basic (constitutively fluorescent) green fluorescent protein published in 2008, derived from Aequorea victoria.
