[The description below was written by a language model from this plasmid's Addgene catalogue record and pLannotate feature annotations shown in this document.]
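Description:
pHZ054 is a worm expression plasmid that carries a fluorescent reporter for transgenic studies in Caenorhabditis elegans. The backbone is not named in the record, but the annotated features point to a small pUC/pBR322-type bacterial vector. It has a high-copy ColE1/pMB1-family origin of replication and a β-lactamase gene with its own promoter, which gives ampicillin selection in E. coli. It also contains remnants of rop, the bom mobilisation region and lacI, along with a CAP site, lac promoter and lac operator that probably flank the original cloning region. The catalogue lists roughly 2.45 kb of backbone and a 5.7 kb insert, which is consistent with the 8,059 nt depositor sequence.

The insert is described as pmyo-3::yfp::lin-14_3'UTR: the myo-3 promoter drives a yellow fluorescent protein coding region followed by the 3' untranslated region of lin-14. The myo-3 promoter is generally used for expression in body wall muscle. The automated annotation does not label the promoter or the UTR. It detects the reporter only as three separated fragments matching Aequorea-derived fluorescent proteins (Trp-less GFP, Venus and cEGFP). This pattern is what one would expect if the YFP coding sequence is interrupted by synthetic introns, as is common in C. elegans reporters, although the record does not say so.

The lin-14 3'UTR is a well-known target of the lin-4 microRNA, and the associated publication concerns cell-autonomous action of lin-4 in temporal identity. The construct therefore most plausibly serves as a muscle-expressed sensor in which YFP levels report lin-14 UTR-mediated repression. No worm selection or co-injection marker is recorded.
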