Addgene plasmid #27505: pHZ054
Depositing lab: Andrew Fire. Depositing organization: Stanford University. Publication: Cell autonomous specification of temporal identity by Caenorhabditis elegans microRNA lin-4. Zhang H, Fire AZ. Dev Biol. 2010 Aug 15. 344(2):603-10. 10.1016/j.ydbio.2010.05.018 PubMed 20493184.
Backbone
  Vector backbone: N/A
  Backbone size w/o insert (bp): 2450
  Vector type: Worm Expression
Growth in bacteria
  Bacterial resistance: Ampicillin, 100 μg/mL
  Growth temperature: 37°C
  Growth strain: DH5alpha
  Copy number: Unknown
Gene/Insert
  Gene/Insert name: pmyo-3::yfp::lin-14_3'UTR
  Species: C. elegans (nematode)
  Insert size (bp): 5700
  Cloning method: Restriction Enzyme
  Sequencing primers: 5′ N/A
Terms and licenses: Academic/Nonprofit Terms; Industry Terms: Not Available to Industry
How to cite: pHZ054 was a gift from Andrew Fire (Addgene plasmid # 27505 ; http://n2t.net/addgene:27505 ; RRID:Addgene_27505)
