>Addgene plasmid #27505 | pHZ054 | addgene partial sequence | sequence record 33907 | 27505 with M13R
AGTTCTTGAATAAAATAATTTTCCCGACAAAACATGAGTATTTCTTTCGAAAATAAAAGTGCAGGCTAAT
TAGAGATTATTCTGTAATTAACTGCATAATTTGTCACGTGCCATAGTTTTACATTCCACTACGTCATAGT
TCTTAAAATACTAATCTCCTGAAAATAGAAGTAGGTGAAGAAAGTTTAATTATCAGTTCTAAAATGACAA
TTGATCTTTGGAATATGTTCTGAAACTACCGATCATTGAACAGATGCTATTTGAATGATATAGAATTGTA
TATTTGCAATTTCTGAAACGCGTTCTTAAAGGCACACAGATTAATTCAAAAGGGTCTGGCCGCAAAAAGG
TTTATGGTGGCCGATTTTGAGTTTTGTGTGTGATTGCTTTTTCACAATCAGTGTTTTCAGGATTATGTGA
TGAACTAGATCTTCAAGTTTCGTTACATTTCATATGTTTTCGGAACTCACGAAGTACATATTGGGTATTG
TGCTCAAAAAATTCAGCAATCAGCTTCGCTCCGCTGACTTTAGAACCCAAAAAAATAGTATGGCCAAACT
GACTGTGTTACGATCATTTCAATTTTTCAATACATATTTAAGATTTCTAAGAGTAAGAAGGTCAAAAACT
GTTCTGGAATACATATATATTTTTCAGGTTACAATTAGTCAAAAAGTGCACTGAAATATACGTTTTAATT
TCACGAATAACCCAATTAGTTCAATGTATTTTTGGTCAACCAACGTTAAAGTTTGGCTTCCAACCAATTA
TCATTTCTGATCAACCACAATGTTTTTTCTTTATCTGCAAG
